>Addgene plasmid #23341 | pMPMA3dPlac-PsopB-GFPLVA | depositor full sequence | sequence record 10663 | Author sequence
CTAAATTGTAAGCGTTAATATTTTGTTAAAATTCGCGTTAAATTTTTGTTAAATCAGCTCATTTTTTAAC
CAATAGGCCGAAATCGGCAAAATCCCTTATAAATCAAAAGAATAGACCGAGATAGGGT
[37 nt withheld, positions 129-165]
AAAGAACGTGGACTCCAACGTCAAAGG
[49 nt withheld, positions 193-241]
T
[91 nt withheld, positions 243-333]
G
[124 nt withheld, positions 335-458]
CCCATTCGCCATTCAGGCTGCGCAACTGTTGGGAAGGGCGATCGGTGCGGGCCTCTTCGCTATTACGCCA
GCTGGCGAAAGGGGGATGTGCTGCAAGGCGATTAAGTTGGGTAACGCCAGGGTTTTCCCAGTCACGACGT
TGTAAAACGACGGCCAGTGAGCGCGCGTAATACGACTCACTATAGGGCGAATTGGAGCTCCACCGCGGTG
GCGGCCGCTCTAGAACTAGTGGATCCCCCGGGCTGCAGGAATTCGATATCAAGCTTGCATGCCTGCAGGT
CGACTCTAGATGTTCAAGCATGGAATAGGAAAAACGAATATTCTTCGTCACGGTCTTACTTGTCCGGGGC
TTTGCTGGCATACACACACCTGTATAACATTTGATGTAACGCCGTTACTTTACGCAGGAGTAAATCGGTG
AATTTGATCTGAGTCAAGAAGGTGGGTTTTCAATAAAAGTTGTGCCATAAATTGTGAAGTTTGTAGATTT
TATGAACATTTGATGTACCGATCTCCCCCATGATCGCCACTACGTATGGACGTCAGGATGCCTCCCCGCC
TGATCAGAAGCGTTTCCTCATTAAAAAGGACATTTTTTTAAAGTTCCTGGTGCATAAAAGTCACATCCTT
TTAAAGGGTTGTTAACCCTGTTGAATGTTCCCACTCCCCTATTCAGGAATATTAAAAACGCTATGCAAAT
ACAGAGCTTCTATCACTCAGCTTCACTAAAAACCCAGGAGGCTTTTAAAAGCCTACAAAAGGTACCTAGA
ATTAAAGAGGAGAAATTAAGCATGCGTAAAGGAGAAGAACTTTTCACTGGAGTTGTCCCAATTCTTGTTG
AATTAGATGGTGATGTTAATGGGCACAAATTTTCTGTCAGTGGAGAGGGTGAAGGTGATGCAACATACGG
AAAACTTACCCTTAAATTTATTTGCACTACTGGAAAACTACCTGTTCCATGGCCAACACTTGTCACTACT
TTCGGTTATGGTGTTCAATGCTTTGCGAGATACCCAGATCATATGAAACAGCATGACTTTTTCAAGAGTG
CCATGCCCGAAGGTTATGTACAGGAAAGAACTATATTTTTCAAAGATGACGGGAACTACAAGACACGTGC
TGAAGTCAAGTTTGAAGGTGATACCCTTGTTAATAGAATCGAGTTAAAAGGTATTGATTTTAAAGAAGAT
GGAAACATTCTTGGACACAAATTGGAATACAACTATAACTCACACAATGTATACATCATGGCAGACAAAC
AAAAGAATGGAATCAAAGTTAACTTCAAAATTAGACACAACATTGAAGATGGAAGCGTTCAACTAGCAGA
CCATTATCAACAAAATACTCCAATTGGCGATGGCCCTGTCCTTTTACCAGACAACCATTACCTGTCCACA
CAATCTGCCCTTTCGAAAGATCCCAACGAAAAGAGAGACCACATGGTCCTTCTTGAGTTTGTAACAGCTG
CTGGGATTACACATGGCATGGATGAACTATACAAAAGGCCTGCAGCAAACGACGAAAACTACGCTTTAGT
AGCTTAATAAGCTTATCGATACCGTCGACCTCGAGGGGGGGCCCGGTACCAGTCGGGAAACCTGTCGTGC
CAGCTGCATTAATGAATCGGCCAACGCGCGGGGAGAGGCGGTTTGCGTATTGGGCGCTCTTCCGCTTCCT
CGCTCACTGACTCGCTGCGCTCGGTCGTTCGGCTGCGGCGAGCGGTATCAGCTCACTCAAAGGCGGTAAT
ACGGTTATCCACAGAATCAGGGGATAACGCAGGAAAGAACATGACCAAAATCCCTTAACGTGAGTTTTCG
TTCCACTGAGCGTCAGACCCCTTAATAAGATGATCTTCTTGAGATCGTTTTGGTCTGCGCGTAATCTCTT
GCTCTGAAAACGAAAAAACCGCCTTGCAGGGCGGTTTTTCGAAGGTTCTCTGAGCTACCAACTCTTTGAA
CCGAGGTAACTGGCTTGGAGGAGCGCAGTCACCAAAACTTGTCCTTTCAGTTTAGCCTTAACCGGCGCAT
GACTTCAAGACTAACTCCTCTAAATCAATTACCAGTGGCTGCTGCCAGTGGTGCTTTTGCATGTCTTTCC
GGGTTGGACTCAAGACGATAGTTACCGGATAAGGCGCAGCGGTCGGACTGAACGGGGGGTTCGTGCATAC
AGTCCAGCTTGGAGCGAACTGCCTACCCGGAACTGAGTGTCAGGCGTGGAATGAGACAAACGCGGCCATA
ACAGCGGAATGACACCGGTAAACCGAAAGGCAGGAACAGGAGAGCGCACGAGGGAGCCGCCAGGGGGAAA
CGCCTGGTATCTTTATAGTCCTGTCGGGTTTCGCCACCACTGATTTGAGCGTCAGATTTCGTGATGCTTG
TCAGGGGGGCGGAGCCTATGGAAAAACGGCTTTGCCGCGGCCCTCTCACTTCCCTGTTAAGTATCTTCCT
GGCATCTTCCAGGAAATCTCCGCCCCGTTCGTAAGCCATTTCCGCTCGCCGCAGTCGAACGACCGAGCGT
AGCGAGTCAGTGAGCGAGGAAGCGGAATATATCCTGTATCACATATTCTGCTGACGCACCGGTGCAGCCT
TTTTTCTCCTGCCACATGAAGCCTGGTAACAGGATTAGCAGAGCGAGGTATGTAGGCGGTGCTACAGAGT
TCTTGAAGTGGTGGCCTAACTACGGCTACACTAGAAGGACAGTATTTGGTATCTGCGCTCTGCTGAAGCC
AGTTACCTTCGGAAAAAGAGTTGGTAGCTCTTGATCCGGCAAACAAACCACCGCTGGTAGCGGTGGTTTT
TTTGTTTGCAAGCAGCAGATTACGCGCAGAAAAAAAGGATCTCAAGAAGATCCTTTGATCTTTTCTACGG
GGTCTGACGCTCAGTGGAACGAAAACTCACGTTAAGGGATTTTGGTCATGAGATTATCAAAAAGGATCTT
CACCTAGATCCTTTTAAATTAAAAATGAAGTTTTAAATCAATCTAAAGTATATATGAGTAAACTTGGTCT
GACAGTTACCAATGCTTAATCAGTGAGGCACCTATCTCAGCGATCTGTCTATTTCGTTCATCCATAGTTG
CCTGACTCCCCGTCGTGTAGATAACTACGATACGGGAGGGCTTACCATCTGGCCCCAGTGCTGCAATGAT
ACCGCGAGACCCACGCTCACCGGCTCCAGATTTATCAGCAATAAACCAGCCAGCCGGAAGGGCCGAGCGC
AGAAGTGGTCCTGCAACTTTATCCGCCTCCATCCAGTCTATTAATTGTTGCCGGGAAGCTAGAGTAAGTA
GTTCGCCAGTTAATAGTTTGCGCAACGTTGTTGCCATTGCTACAGGCATCGTGGTGTCACGCTCGTCGTT
TGGTATGGCTTCATTCAGCTCCGGTTCCCAACGATCAAGGCGAGTTACATGATCCCCCATGTTGTGCAAA
AAAGCGGTTAGCTCCTTCGGTCCTCCGATCGTTGTCAGAAGTAAGTTGGCCGCAGTGTTATCACTCATGG
TTATGGCAGCACTGCATAATTCTCTTACTGTCATGCCATCCGTAAGATGCTTTTCTGTGACTGGTGAGTA
CTCAACCAAGTCATTCTGAGAATAGTGTATGCGGCGACCGAGTTGCTCTTGCCCGGCGTCAATACGGGAT
AATACCGCGCCACATAGCAGAACTTTAAAAGTGCTCATCATTGGAAAACGTTCTTCGGGGCGAAAACTCT
CAAGGATCTTACCGCTGTTGAGATCCAGTTCGATGTAACCCACTCGTGCACCCAACTGATCTTCAGCATC
TTTTACTTTCACCAGCGTTTCTGGGTGAGCAAAAACAGGAAGGCAAAATGCCGCAAAAAAGGGAATAAGG
GCGACACGGAAATGTTGAATACTCATACTCTTCCTTTTTCAATATTATTGAAGCATTTATCAGGGTTATT
GTCTCATGAGCGGATACATATTTGAATGTATTTAGAAAAATAAACAAATAGGGGTTCCGCGCACATTTCC
CCGAAAAGTGCCAC
Features (pLannotate 1.2.2; 15 found; start..end, strand, type, name):
     30..458     -  rep_origin     f1 ori (sequence partly withheld): f1 bacteriophage origin of replication; arrow indicates direction of (+) strand synthesis
    463..618     -  CDS            lacZα (fragment): LacZα fragment of β-galactosidase; lacZ fragment
    626..644     +  promoter       T7 promoter: promoter for bacteriophage T7 RNA polymerase
    653..724     +  misc_feature   MCS (fragment): pBluescript multiple cloning site
   1151..1219    +  CDS            sopB (fragment): SOPB_SALDU - Also known as sigD. Experimental evidence at protein level: Swiss-Prot protein existence level 1. Converts phosphatidylinositol 3,4,5-trisphosphate (PtdIns 3,4,5-P3) to PtdIns 3-P and prevents the transition of PtdIns 3-P to PtdIns 3,5-P2. It is one of the known effectors injected by Salmonella into the host cell and is required for invasion and for an efficient generation and maintenance of Salmonella-containing vacuole (SVC). Alteration of the phosphoinositide composition of the plasma membrane causes membrane ruffling and actin cytoskeleton rearrangements. The persistence of Pt
   1250..1963    +  CDS            hfriFP: hfriFP is a fluorescent protein published in 2013, derived from Herbaspirillum frisingense.
   1973..2002    +  CDS            ssrA tag (LVA) (fragment): C-terminal peptide that mediates degradation in bacteria through the ClpXP and ClpAP proteases (McGinness et al., 2006) mutant LVA variant that confers accelerated degradation under some conditions (Andersen et al., 1998)
   2007..2048    +  misc_feature   MCS (fragment): pBluescript multiple cloning site
   2047..2125    -  CDS            lacI (fragment): lac repressor; lacI; The lac repressor binds to the lac operator to inhibit transcription in E. coli. This inhibition can be relieved by adding lactose or isopropyl-β-D-thiogalactopyranoside (IPTG).
   2127..2251    -  rep_origin     RSF ori (fragment): Plasmids containing the RSF 1030 origin of replication can be propagated in E. coli cells that contain additional plasmids with compatible origins.
   2317..2862    +  rep_origin     p15A ori: Plasmids containing the medium-copy-number p15A origin of replication can be propagated in E. coli cells that contain a second plasmid with the ColE1 origin.
   2950..3005    +  rep_origin     RSF ori (fragment): Plasmids containing the RSF 1030 origin of replication can be propagated in E. coli cells that contain additional plasmids with compatible origins.
   3071..3303    -  rep_origin     ori (fragment): high-copy-number ColE1/pMB1/pBR322/pUC origin of replication
   3474..4334    -  CDS            AmpR: β-lactamase; bla; confers resistance to ampicillin, carbenicillin, and related antibiotics
   4335..4439    -  promoter       AmpR promoter: bla
