[The description below was written by a language model from this plasmid's Addgene catalogue record and pLannotate feature annotations shown in this document.]
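Description:
pMPMA3dPlac-PsopB-GFPLVA is a low-copy bacterial reporter plasmid built on the pMPMA3 backbone, from which, as the name indicates, the lac promoter has been removed so that reporter expression depends on the cloned promoter rather than on vector-driven transcription. The annotated sequence (about 4.5 kb) shows a complete p15A origin of replication, consistent with the low-copy designation and compatible with ColE1-type plasmids. Short matches to RSF and ColE1/pUC origins nearby are only fragments and probably reflect sequence similarity rather than additional functional origins. Selection is by ampicillin through the bla gene under its own promoter. An f1 origin, a lacZα fragment, a T7 promoter and pBluescript-derived polylinker remnants are also carried over from the backbone.

The roughly 1.25 kb insert, cloned between XbaI and HindIII, combines Salmonella enterica and Aequorea victoria sequences. The Salmonella portion lies upstream of the reporter and ends in a short fragment of the sopB (sigD) coding sequence, so it appears to comprise the sopB promoter region and the start of the gene. SopB is a phosphoinositide phosphatase effector that Salmonella injects into host cells. Downstream lies the fluorescent protein coding sequence, which the automated annotation labels hfriFP but which the catalogue identifies as GFP. It is followed by the LVA variant of the ssrA degradation tag, which targets the protein to the ClpXP and ClpAP proteases and shortens its half-life. Because the destabilised GFP does not accumulate, fluorescence tracks current promoter activity. Consistent with the associated study of Salmonella pathogenicity island 1 induction under different growth conditions, the plasmid serves to monitor sopB promoter activity in Salmonella.
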