Addgene plasmid #23341: pMPMA3dPlac-PsopB-GFPLVA
Depositing lab: Olivia Steele-Mortimer. Depositing organization: National Institute of Allergy and Infectious Diseases (NIAID). Publication: Induction of Salmonella pathogenicity island 1 under different growth conditions can affect Salmonella-host cell interactions in vitro. Ibarra JA, Knodler LA, Sturdevant DE, Virtaneva K, Carmody AB, Fischer ER, Porcella SF, Steele-Mortimer O. Microbiology (Reading). 2010 Apr;156(Pt 4):1120-1133. doi: 10.1099/mic.0.032896-0. Epub 2009 Dec 24. PubMed 20035008.
Backbone
  Vector backbone: pMPMA3
  Backbone manufacturer: Mayer, 1995
  Backbone size w/o insert (bp): 3174
  Vector type: Bacterial Expression
Growth in bacteria
  Bacterial resistance: Ampicillin, 100 μg/mL
  Growth temperature: 37°C
  Growth strain: DH10B
  Growth instructions: DH10B Overnight shaking culture in LB broth
  Copy number: Low Copy
Gene/Insert
  Gene/Insert name: GFP(LVA)
  Species: Salmonella enterica and Aequorea victoria
  Insert size (bp): 1255
  Tag / fusion protein: GFP(LVA) (C terminal on backbone)
  Cloning method: Restriction Enzyme; 5′ cloning site XbaI (not destroyed); 3′ cloning site HindIII (not destroyed)
  Sequencing primers: 5′ M13F
Terms and licenses: Academic/Nonprofit Terms; Industry Terms: Not Available to Industry
How to cite: pMPMA3dPlac-PsopB-GFPLVA was a gift from Olivia Steele-Mortimer (Addgene plasmid # 23341 ; http://n2t.net/addgene:23341 ; RRID:Addgene_23341)
