>Addgene plasmid #23341 | pMPMA3dPlac-PsopB-GFPLVA | addgene partial sequence | sequence record 29164 | 23341 with M13pUC-fwd
CGACTCACTATAGGGCGAATTGGAGCTCCACCGCGGTGGCGGCCGCTCTAGAACTAGTGGATCCCCCGGG
CTGCAGGAATTCGATATCAAGCTTGCATGCCTGCAGGTCGACTCTAGATGTTCAAGCATGGAATAGGAAA
AACGAATATTCTTCGTCACGGTCTTACTTGTCCGGGGCTTTGCTGGCATACACACACCTGTATAACATTT
GATGTAACGCCGTTACTTTACGCAGGAGTAAATCGGTGAATTTGATCTGAGTCAAGAAGGTGGGTTTTCA
ATAAAAGTTGTGCCATAAATTGTGAAGTTTGTAGATTTTATGAACATTTGATGTACCGATCTCCCCCATG
ATCGCCACTACGTATGGACGTCAGGATGCCTCCCCGCCTGATCAGAAGCGTTTCCTCATTAAAAAGGACA
TTTTTTTAAAGTTCCTGGTGCATAAAAGTCACATCCTTTTAAAGGGTTGTTAACCCTGTTGAATGTTCCC
ACTCCCCTATTCAGGAATATTAAAAACGCTATGCAAATACAGAGCTTCTATCACTCAGCTTCACTAAAAA
CCCAGGAGGCTTTTAAAAGCCTACAAAAGGTACCTAGAATTAAAGAGGAGAAATTAAGCATGCGTAAAGG
AGAAGAAC
